Addgene plasmid #14090: pSIRIP-puro shRNA p19-2
Depositing lab: Tyler Jacks. Depositing organization: Massachusetts Institute of Technology. Publication: Acute mutation of retinoblastoma gene function is sufficient for cell cycle re-entry. Sage J, Miller AL, Perez-Mancera PA, Wysocki JM, Jacks T. Nature. 2003 Jul 10. 424(6945):223-8. 10.1038/nature01764 PubMed 12853964.
Backbone
  Vector backbone: pSIRIP-puro
  Backbone manufacturer: Todd Golub Lab
  Backbone size w/o insert (bp): 6500
  Vector type: Mammalian Expression, Retroviral, RNAi
  Selectable markers: Puromycin
Growth in bacteria
  Bacterial resistance: Ampicillin, 100 μg/mL
  Growth temperature: 37°C
  Growth strain: DH5alpha
  Copy number: High Copy
Gene/Insert
  Gene/Insert name: p19 ARF shRNA -2 (alt names: p19ARF; ARF-INK4a)
  Species: M. musculus (mouse)
  Insert size (bp): 50
  Entrez Gene: Cdkn2a (a.k.a. ARF-INK4a, Arf, INK4a-ARF, Ink4a/Arf, MTS1, Pctr1, p16, p16(INK4a), p16INK4a, p19<ARF>, p19ARF)
  Cloning method: Restriction Enzyme; 5′ cloning site BglII (unknown if destroyed); 3′ cloning site XhoI (unknown if destroyed)
  Sequencing primers: 5′ H1
Terms and licenses: Academic/Nonprofit Terms; Industry Terms: Not Available to Industry
Depositor comments: p19 ARF shRNA expressed from a self-inactivating retroviral vector. See author's map for information about the pSIRIP-puro vector backbone.
How to cite: pSIRIP-puro shRNA p19-2 was a gift from Tyler Jacks (Addgene plasmid # 14090 ; http://n2t.net/addgene:14090 ; RRID:Addgene_14090)
