[The description below was written by a language model from this plasmid's Addgene catalogue record.]
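Description:
pSIRIP-puro shRNA p19-2 is a retroviral RNAi plasmid built on the pSIRIP-puro backbone (about 6.5 kb without insert), a self-inactivating retroviral vector for delivering short hairpin RNAs into mammalian cells. In bacteria it is maintained as a high-copy plasmid under ampicillin selection. In transduced mammalian cells, puromycin selection enriches for cells carrying the integrated provirus. In self-inactivating vectors generally, a deletion in the 3′ LTR is copied to the 5′ LTR during reverse transcription. This silences viral promoter activity after integration and reduces interference with internal expression cassettes.

The payload is a roughly 50 bp insert encoding an shRNA against mouse p19ARF, one of the two products of the Cdkn2a (Ink4a/Arf) locus. It was cloned by restriction digestion between BglII and XhoI sites, and the record does not say whether these sites survived cloning. The "-2" in the name suggests it is one of a set of hairpins against this target. The promoter is not stated explicitly, but the listed 5′ sequencing primer is named H1, which is consistent with expression from an H1 RNA polymerase III promoter, a common choice for shRNA transcription. The promoter driving the puromycin marker is also not given, and no feature table is available; the depositor refers users to the author's map for backbone details.

The construct is intended for stable knockdown of p19ARF in mouse cells. It is associated with work on how acute loss of retinoblastoma gene function affects cell cycle re-entry.
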