>Addgene plasmid #14090 | pSIRIP-puro shRNA p19-2 | addgene partial sequence | sequence record 20232 | H1 5'-tcgctatgtgttctgggaaa-3'
TTGGGGAATCTTATAAGTTCTGTATGAGACCACAGATCCCCCACCGGAATCCTGGACCAGTTCAAGAGAC
TGGTCCAGGATTCCGGTGTTTTTGGAACTCGAGGTTAACGAATTCTACCGGGTAGGGGAGGCGCTTTTCC
CAAGGCAGTCTGGAGCATGCGCTTTAGCAGCCCCGCTGGGCACTTGGCGCTACACAAGTGGCCTCTGGCC
TCGCACACATTCCACATCCACCGGTAGGCGCCAACCGGCTCCGTTCTTTGGTGGCCCCTTCGCGCCACCT
TCTACTCCTCCCCTAGTCAGGAAGTTCCCCCCCGCCCCGCAACTCGCGTCGTGCATGACGTGACAAATGG
AAGTAGCACGTCTCACTAGTCTCGTGCAGATGGACAACACCGCTGATCAATGGAAGCGGGTAGGCCTTTG
GGGCAGCGGCCAATAGCAGACTTTGCTCCTTCACTTTCTGGGCTCACAGGCTGGGAAAGGGTGGGTCCGG
GGGCGG
